Addgene plasmid #131910: pDONR221_SLC15A4
Purpose: Gateway entry clone with codon-optimized ORF sequence for subcloning into custom expression vectors
Depositing lab: RESOLUTE Consortium & Giulio Superti-Furga. Depositing organization: CeMM Research Center for Molecular Medicine. Publication: The RESOLUTE consortium: unlocking SLC transporters for drug discovery. Superti-Furga G, Lackner D, Wiedmer T, Ingles-Prieto A, Barbosa B, Girardi E, Goldmann U, Gurtl B, Klavins K, Klimek C, Lindinger S, Lineiro-Retes E, Muller AC, Onstein S, Redinger G, Reil D, Sedlyarov V, Wolf G, Crawford M, Everley R, ... Steppan CM. Nat Rev Drug Discov. 2020 Jul;19(7):429-430. doi: 10.1038/d41573-020-00056-6. PubMed 32265506.
Backbone
  Vector backbone: pDONR221
  Backbone manufacturer: Thermo Fisher Scientific
  Backbone size w/o insert (bp): 2550
  Vector type: Mammalian Expression
Growth in bacteria
  Bacterial resistance: Kanamycin, 50 μg/mL
  Growth temperature: 37°C
  Growth strain: Stbl3
  Copy number: High Copy
Gene/Insert
  Gene/Insert name: SLC15A4 (alt name: PHT1, PTR4)
  Species: H. sapiens (human)
  Insert size (bp): 1731
  Entrez Gene: SLC15A4 (a.k.a. FP12591, PHT1, PTR4)
  Cloning method: Gateway Cloning
  Sequencing primers: 5′ M13-fwd; 3′ M13-rev
Terms and licenses: Academic/Nonprofit Terms; Industry Terms
Depositor comments: For more information on the full Resolute plasmid collection, please see www.addgene.org/depositor-collections/re-solute/. Please provide your feedback on this plasmid to the RESOLUTE consortium by filling out their RESOLUTE repository feedback form: https://forms.office.com/Pages/ResponsePage.aspx?id=0e05yklzmkS7rjFGQL4N7z4feCLQvEJAmVcOCM_u885UN1JJRko0Ukg4TVQwNTZLOUxPQVJWT1NHUCQlQCN0PWcu
How to cite: pDONR221_SLC15A4 was a gift from RESOLUTE Consortium & Giulio Superti-Furga (Addgene plasmid # 131910 ; http://n2t.net/addgene:131910 ; RRID:Addgene_131910)
