[The description below was written by a language model from this plasmid's Addgene catalogue record and pLannotate feature annotations shown in this document.]
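Description:
pDONR221_SLC15A4 is a Gateway entry clone built on the pDONR221 backbone and carrying a codon-optimized open reading frame for human SLC15A4 (also known as PHT1 or PTR4), a member of the solute carrier transporter superfamily. It belongs to a large consortium collection of SLC transporter clones. The plasmid is about 4.3 kb and is maintained in E. coli through a high-copy ColE1/pUC-type origin of replication, with selection by a kanamycin resistance gene (aminoglycoside phosphotransferase).

The 1,731 bp SLC15A4 coding sequence sits between attL1 and attL2 recombination sites. These allow directional transfer of the ORF into any attR-containing destination vector through an LR Clonase reaction. Upstream of attL1 lie the rrnB T1 and T2 transcription terminators, which insulate the insert from read-through transcription originating in the backbone. Short lacI and lacZα fragments are annotated in the same region and appear to be non-functional remnants. A T7 promoter lies just beyond attL2, pointing back toward the insert, and M13 forward and reverse primer sites flank the cassette for sequence verification.

Although the catalogue lists the vector type as mammalian expression, the feature table shows no eukaryotic promoter or polyadenylation signal, so the plasmid is not itself an expression construct. The annotations also show no epitope tags or reporters, and the record does not say whether the ORF retains a stop codon. Its stated purpose is to act as a source clone for subcloning the SLC15A4 ORF into custom expression vectors, which then supply the promoter, tags and selection needed for functional studies of the transporter.
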