Features (pLannotate 1.2.2; 10 found; start..end, strand, type, name):
    121..213     +  CDS            lacI (fragment): lac repressor; lacI; The lac repressor binds to the lac operator to inhibit transcription in E. coli. This inhibition can be relieved by adding lactose or isopropyl-β-D-thiogalactopyranoside (IPTG).
    268..295     -  terminator     rrnB T2 terminator: transcription terminator T2 from the E. coli rrnB gene
    427..470     +  terminator     rrnB T1 terminator: Escherichia coli rrnB; transcription terminator T1 from the E. coli rrnB gene
    517..553     -  CDS            lacZα (fragment): LacZα fragment of β-galactosidase; lacZ fragment
    569..668     +  protein_bind   attL1: mutant version of attL; recombination site for the Gateway® LR reaction LR Clonase™
    674..2404    +  CDS            SLC15A4: S15A4_HUMAN - Also known as PHT1 From Homo sapiens (Human).
   2406..2505    -  protein_bind   attL2: mutant version of attL; recombination site for the Gateway® LR reaction LR Clonase™
   2523..2541    -  promoter       T7 promoter: promoter for bacteriophage T7 RNA polymerase
   2675..3484    +  CDS            KanR: aminoglycoside phosphotransferase; aph(3')-Ia; confers resistance to kanamycin in bacteria or G418 (Geneticin®) in eukaryotes
   3631..4219    +  rep_origin     ori: high-copy-number ColE1/pMB1/pBR322/pUC origin of replication
>Addgene plasmid #131910 | pDONR221_SLC15A4 | addgene full sequence | sequence record 259275 | Addgene NGS Result
CTTTCCTGCGTTATCCCCTGATTCTGTGGATAACCGTATTACCGCCTTTGAGTGAGCTGATACCGCTCGC
CGCAGCCGAACGACCGAGCGCAGCGAGTCAGTGAGCGAGGAAGCGGAAGAGCGCCCAATACGCAAACCGC
CTCTCCCCGCGCGTTGGCCGATTCATTAATGCAGCTGGCACGACAGGTTTCCCGACTGGAAAGCGGGCAG
TGAGCGCAACGCAATTAATACGCGTACCGCTAGCCAGGAAGAGTTTGTAGAAACGCAAAAAGGCCATCCG
TCAGGATGGCCTTCTGCTTAGTTTGATGCCTGGCAGTTTATGGCGGGCGTCCTGCCCGCCACCCTCCGGG
CCGTTGCTTCACAACGTTCAAATCCGCTCCCGGCGGATTTGTCCTACTCAGGAGAGCGTTCACCGACAAA
CAACAGATAAAACGAAAGGCCCAGTCTTCCGACTGAGCCTTTCGTTTTATTTGATGCCTGGCAGTTCCCT
ACTCTCGCGTTAACGCTAGCATGGATGTTTTCCCAGTCACGACGTTGTAAAACGACGGCCAGTCTTAAGC
TCGGGCCCCAAATAATGATTTTATTTTGACTGATAGTGACCTGTTCGTTGCAACACATTGATGAGCAATG
CTTTTTTATAATGCCAACTTTGTACAAAAAAGCAGGCTCCACCATGGAGGGCAGCGGCGGCGGCGCCGGC
GAGAGGGCCCCCCTGCTGGGCGCCCGGAGAGCCGCCGCAGCAGCAGCAGCAGCAGGAGCCTTTGCCGGCA
GGCGCGCCGCCTGCGGAGCCGTGCTGCTGACAGAGCTGCTGGAGAGGGCAGCCTTTTATGGCATTACATC
CAACCTGGTACTGTTCCTGAATGGCGCCCCATTTTGTTGGGAGGGAGCACAGGCAAGCGAGGCCCTGCTG
CTGTTCATGGGCCTGACATACCTGGGCTCCCCCTTTGGCGGCTGGCTGGCAGACGCAAGGCTGGGAAGGG
CAAGGGCCATCCTGCTGAGCCTGGCCCTGTATCTGCTGGGAATGCTGGCATTTCCACTGCTGGCAGCACC
TGCAACAAGGGCCGCCCTGTGCGGCTCTGCCAGACTGCTGAACTGTACCGCACCAGGACCAGATGCAGCA
GCAAGGTGCTGTAGCCCAGCCACATTCGCCGGACTGGTGCTGGTGGGACTGGGAGTGGCAACAGTGAAGG
CCAATATCACCCCCTTTGGCGCCGACCAGGTGAAGGATAGAGGCCCTGAGGCCACCCGGAGATTCTTTAA
CTGGTTCTACTGGTCTATCAATCTGGGAGCAATCCTGAGCCTGGGAGGAATCGCCTACATCCAGCAGAAC
GTGTCCTTTGTGACAGGCTATGCAATCCCAACCGTGTGCGTGGGACTGGCCTTCGTGGTGTTCCTGTGCG
GCCAGTCCGTGTTCATCACCAAGCCCCCTGACGGCTCTGCCTTCACAGATATGTTTAAGATCCTGACCTA
TAGCTGCTGTTCCCAGAAGAGGTCCGGCGAGCGCCAGTCTAATGGCGAGGGCATCGGCGTGTTCCAGCAG
AGCTCCAAGCAGTCCCTGTTTGACTCTTGCAAGATGAGCCACGGCGGCCCCTTCACAGAGGAGAAGGTGG
AGGATGTGAAGGCCCTGGTGAAGATCGTGCCAGTGTTCCTGGCCCTGATCCCCTACTGGACCGTGTATTT
TCAGATGCAGACCACATACGTGCTGCAGAGCCTGCACCTGCGGATCCCTGAGATCTCCAACATCACCACA
ACCCCTCACACACTGCCAGCCGCCTGGCTGACCATGTTTGACGCCGTGCTGATCCTGCTGCTGATCCCTC
TGAAGGACAAGCTGGTGGATCCAATCCTGAGGCGCCACGGCCTGCTGCCTTCTAGCCTGAAGAGGATCGC
CGTGGGCATGTTCTTTGTGATGTGCTCTGCCTTCGCCGCAGGAATCCTGGAGAGCAAGCGCCTGAATCTG
GTGAAGGAGAAGACAATCAACCAGACCATCGGCAATGTGGTGTACCACGCCGCCGATCTGTCCCTGTGGT
GGCAGGTGCCTCAGTATCTGCTGATCGGCATCAGCGAGATCTTCGCCTCCATCGCCGGCCTGGAGTTTGC
CTATTCTGCCGCCCCAAAGTCTATGCAGAGCGCCATCATGGGCCTGTTCTTTTTCTTTTCCGGAGTGGGA
TCTTTTGTGGGAAGCGGACTGCTGGCCCTGGTGAGCATCAAGGCCATCGGCTGGATGTCCTCTCACACAG
ACTTCGGCAACATCAATGGCTGCTACCTGAACTACTATTTCTTTCTGCTGGCAGCAATCCAGGGAGCCAC
CCTGCTGCTGTTCCTGATCATCTCCGTGAAGTATGACCACCACAGAGATCACCAGCGGTCCAGAGCCAAT
GGCGTGCCAACCTCTCGGAGAGCCGACCCAGCTTTCTTGTACAAAGTTGGCATTATAAGAAAGCATTGCT
TATCAATTTGTTGCAACGAACAGGTCACTATCAGTCAAAATAAAATCATTATTTGCCATCCAGCTGATAT
CCCCTATAGTGAGTCGTATTACATGGTCATAGCTGTTTCCTGGCAGCTCTGGCCCGTGTCTCAAAATCTC
TGATGTTACATTGCACAAGATAAAAATATATCATCATGAACAATAAAACTGTCTGCTTACATAAACAGTA
ATACAAGGGGTGTTATGAGCCATATTCAACGGGAAACGTCGAGGCCGCGATTAAATTCCAACATGGATGC
TGATTTATATGGGTATAAATGGGCTCGCGATAATGTCGGGCAATCAGGTGCGACAATCTATCGCTTGTAT
GGGAAGCCCGATGCGCCAGAGTTGTTTCTGAAACATGGCAAAGGTAGCGTTGCCAATGATGTTACAGATG
AGATGGTCAGACTAAACTGGCTGACGGAATTTATGCCTCTTCCGACCATCAAGCATTTTATCCGTACTCC
TGATGATGCATGGTTACTCACCACTGCGATCCCCGGAAAAACAGCATTCCAGGTATTAGAAGAATATCCT
GATTCAGGTGAAAATATTGTTGATGCGCTGGCAGTGTTCCTGCGCCGGTTGCATTCGATTCCTGTTTGTA
ATTGTCCTTTTAACAGCGATCGCGTATTTCGTCTCGCTCAGGCGCAATCACGAATGAATAACGGTTTGGT
TGATGCGAGTGATTTTGATGACGAGCGTAATGGCTGGCCTGTTGAACAAGTCTGGAAAGAAATGCATAAA
CTTTTGCCATTCTCACCGGATTCAGTCGTCACTCATGGTGATTTCTCACTTGATAACCTTATTTTTGACG
AGGGGAAATTAATAGGTTGTATTGATGTTGGACGAGTCGGAATCGCAGACCGATACCAGGATCTTGCCAT
CCTATGGAACTGCCTCGGTGAGTTTTCTCCTTCATTACAGAAACGGCTTTTTCAAAAATATGGTATTGAT
AATCCTGATATGAATAAATTGCAGTTTCATTTGATGCTCGATGAGTTTTTCTAATCAGAATTGGTTAATT
GGTTGTAACACTGGCAGAGCATTACGCTGACTTGACGGGACGGCGCAAGCTCATGACCAAAATCCCTTAA
CGTGAGTTACGCGTCGTTCCACTGAGCGTCAGACCCCGTAGAAAAGATCAAAGGATCTTCTTGAGATCCT
TTTTTTCTGCGCGTAATCTGCTGCTTGCAAACAAAAAAACCACCGCTACCAGCGGTGGTTTGTTTGCCGG
ATCAAGAGCTACCAACTCTTTTTCCGAAGGTAACTGGCTTCAGCAGAGCGCAGATACCAAATACTGTTCT
TCTAGTGTAGCCGTAGTTAGGCCACCACTTCAAGAACTCTGTAGCACCGCCTACATACCTCGCTCTGCTA
ATCCTGTTACCAGTGGCTGCTGCCAGTGGCGATAAGTCGTGTCTTACCGGGTTGGACTCAAGACGATAGT
TACCGGATAAGGCGCAGCGGTCGGGCTGAACGGGGGGTTCGTGCACACAGCCCAGCTTGGAGCGAACGAC
CTACACCGAACTGAGATACCTACAGCGTGAGCTATGAGAAAGCGCCACGCTTCCCGAAGGGAGAAAGGCG
GACAGGTATCCGGTAAGCGGCAGGGTCGGAACAGGAGAGCGCACGAGGGAGCTTCCAGGGGGAAACGCCT
GGTATCTTTATAGTCCTGTCGGGTTTCGCCACCTCTGACTTGAGCGTCGATTTTTGTGATGCTCGTCAGG
GGGGCGGAGCCTATGGAAAAACGCCAGCAACGCGGCCTTTTTACGGTTCCTGGCCTTTTGCTGGCCTTTT
GCTCACATGTT
