>Addgene plasmid #131910 | pDONR221_SLC15A4 | depositor partial sequence | sequence record 253220 | Codon-optimized ORF of SLC15A4
ATGGAGGGCAGCGGCGGCGGCGCCGGCGAGAGGGCCCCCCTGCTGGGCGCCCGGAGAGCCGCCGCAGCAG
CAGCAGCAGCAGGAGCCTTTGCCGGCAGGCGCGCCGCCTGCGGAGCCGTGCTGCTGACAGAGCTGCTGGA
GAGGGCAGCCTTTTATGGCATTACATCCAACCTGGTACTGTTCCTGAATGGCGCCCCATTTTGTTGGGAG
GGAGCACAGGCAAGCGAGGCCCTGCTGCTGTTCATGGGCCTGACATACCTGGGCTCCCCCTTTGGCGGCT
GGCTGGCAGACGCAAGGCTGGGAAGGGCAAGGGCCATCCTGCTGAGCCTGGCCCTGTATCTGCTGGGAAT
GCTGGCATTTCCACTGCTGGCAGCACCTGCAACAAGGGCCGCCCTGTGCGGCTCTGCCAGACTGCTGAAC
TGTACCGCACCAGGACCAGATGCAGCAGCAAGGTGCTGTAGCCCAGCCACATTCGCCGGACTGGTGCTGG
TGGGACTGGGAGTGGCAACAGTGAAGGCCAATATCACCCCCTTTGGCGCCGACCAGGTGAAGGATAGAGG
CCCTGAGGCCACCCGGAGATTCTTTAACTGGTTCTACTGGTCTATCAATCTGGGAGCAATCCTGAGCCTG
GGAGGAATCGCCTACATCCAGCAGAACGTGTCCTTTGTGACAGGCTATGCAATCCCAACCGTGTGCGTGG
GACTGGCCTTCGTGGTGTTCCTGTGCGGCCAGTCCGTGTTCATCACCAAGCCCCCTGACGGCTCTGCCTT
CACAGATATGTTTAAGATCCTGACCTATAGCTGCTGTTCCCAGAAGAGGTCCGGCGAGCGCCAGTCTAAT
GGCGAGGGCATCGGCGTGTTCCAGCAGAGCTCCAAGCAGTCCCTGTTTGACTCTTGCAAGATGAGCCACG
GCGGCCCCTTCACAGAGGAGAAGGTGGAGGATGTGAAGGCCCTGGTGAAGATCGTGCCAGTGTTCCTGGC
CCTGATCCCCTACTGGACCGTGTATTTTCAGATGCAGACCACATACGTGCTGCAGAGCCTGCACCTGCGG
ATCCCTGAGATCTCCAACATCACCACAACCCCTCACACACTGCCAGCCGCCTGGCTGACCATGTTTGACG
CCGTGCTGATCCTGCTGCTGATCCCTCTGAAGGACAAGCTGGTGGATCCAATCCTGAGGCGCCACGGCCT
GCTGCCTTCTAGCCTGAAGAGGATCGCCGTGGGCATGTTCTTTGTGATGTGCTCTGCCTTCGCCGCAGGA
ATCCTGGAGAGCAAGCGCCTGAATCTGGTGAAGGAGAAGACAATCAACCAGACCATCGGCAATGTGGTGT
ACCACGCCGCCGATCTGTCCCTGTGGTGGCAGGTGCCTCAGTATCTGCTGATCGGCATCAGCGAGATCTT
CGCCTCCATCGCCGGCCTGGAGTTTGCCTATTCTGCCGCCCCAAAGTCTATGCAGAGCGCCATCATGGGC
CTGTTCTTTTTCTTTTCCGGAGTGGGATCTTTTGTGGGAAGCGGACTGCTGGCCCTGGTGAGCATCAAGG
CCATCGGCTGGATGTCCTCTCACACAGACTTCGGCAACATCAATGGCTGCTACCTGAACTACTATTTCTT
TCTGCTGGCAGCAATCCAGGGAGCCACCCTGCTGCTGTTCCTGATCATCTCCGTGAAGTATGACCACCAC
AGAGATCACCAGCGGTCCAGAGCCAATGGCGTGCCAACCTCTCGGAGAGCC
